>Addgene plasmid #166017 | R619-M91-303: CMV51p> HCoV-NL63 S-2P-T4f-3C-His8-Strep2x2 | addgene full sequence | sequence record 327090 | Addgene NGS Result
GACGGATCGGGAGATCCGCCTTTATGTGTAACTCTTGGCTGAAGCTCTTACACCAATGCTGGGGGACATG
TACCTCCCAGGGGCCCAGGAAGACTACGGGAGGCTACACCAACGTCAATCAGAGGGGCCTGTGTAGCTAC
CGATAAGCGGACCCTCAAGAGGGCATTAGCAATAGTGTTTATAAGGCCCCCTTGTTAACCCTAAACGGGT
AGCATATGCTTCCCGGGTAGTAGTATATACTATCCAGACTAACCCTAATTCAATAGCATATGTTACCCAA
CGGGAAGCATATGCTATCGAATTAGGGTTAGTAAAAGGGTCCTAAGGAACAGCGATATCTCCCACCCCAT
GAGCTGTCACGGTTTTATTTACATGGGGTCAGGATTCCACGAGGGTAGTGAACCATTTTAGTCACAAGGG
CAGTGGCTGAAGATCAAGGAGCGGGCAGTGAACTCTCCTGAATCTTCGCCTGCTTCTTCATTCTCCTTCG
TTTAGCTAATAGAATAACTGCTGAGTTGTGAACAGTAAGGTGTATGTGAGGTGCTCGAAAACAAGGTTTC
AGGTGACGCCCCCAGAATAAAATTTGGACGGGGGGTTCAGTGGTGGCATTGTGCTATGACACCAATATAA
CCCTCACAAACCCCTTGGGCAATAAATACTAGTGTAGGAATGAAACATTCTGAATATCTTTAACAATAGA
AATCCATGGGGTGGGGACAAGCCGTAAAGACTGGATGTCCATCTCACACGAATTTATGGCTATGGGCAAC
ACATAATCCTAGTGCAATATGATACTGGGGTTATTAAGATGTGTCCCAGGCAGGGACCAAGACAGGTGAA
CCATGTTGTTACACTCTATTTGTAACAAGGGGAAAGAGAGTGGACGCCGACAGCAGCGGACTCCACTGGT
TGTCTCTAACACCCCCGAAAATTAAACGGGGCTCCACGCCAATGGGGCCCATAAACAAAGACAAGTGGCC
ACTCTTTTTTTTGAAATTGTGGAGTGGGGGCACGCGTCAGCCCCCACACGCCGCCCTGCGGTTTTGGACT
GTAAAATAAGGGTGTAATAACTTGGCTGATTGTAACCCCGCTAACCACTGCGGTCAAACCACTTGCCCAC
AAAACCACTAATGGCACCCCGGGGAATACCTGCATAAGTAGGTGGGCGGGCCAAGATAGGGGCGCGATTG
CTGCGATCTGGAGGACAAATTACACACACTTGCGCCTGAGCGCCAAGCACAGGGTTGTTGGTCCTCATAT
TCACGAGGTCGCTGAGAGCACGGTGGGCTAATGTTGCCATGGGTAGCATATACTACCCAAATATCTGGAT
AGCATATGCTATCCTAATCTATATCTGGGTAGCATAGGCTATCCTAATCTATATCTGGGTAGCATATGCT
ATCCTAATCTATATCTGGGTAGTATATGCTATCCTAATTTATATCTGGGTAGCATAGGCTATCCTAATCT
ATATCTGGGTAGCATATGCTATCCTAATCTATATCTGGGTAGTATATGCTATCCTAATCTGTATCCGGGT
AGCATATGCTATCCTAATAGAGATTAGGGTAGTATATGCTATCCTAATTTATATCTGGGTAGCATATACT
ACCCAAATATCTGGATAGCATATGCTATCCTAATCTATATCTGGGTAGCATATGCTATCCTAATCTATAT
CTGGGTAGCATAGGCTATCCTAATCTATATCTGGGTAGCATATGCTATCCTAATCTATATCTGGGTAGTA
TATGCTATCCTAATTTATATCTGGGTAGCATAGGCTATCCTAATCTATATCTGGGTAGCATATGCTATCC
TAATCTATATCTGGGTAGTATATGCTATCCTAATCTGTATCCGGGTAGCATATGCTATCCTCATGCATAT
ACAGTCAGCATATGATACCCAGTAGTAGAGTGGGAGTGCTATCCTTTGCATATGCCGCCACCTCCCAAGG
GGGCGTGAATTTTCGCTGCTTGTCCTTTTCCTGCTGGGGATCTCCCGATCCCCTATGGTGCACTCTCAGT
ACAATCTGCTCTGATGCCGCATAGTTAAGCCAGTATCTGCTCCCTGCTTGTGTGTTGGAGGTCGCTGAGT
AGTGCGCGAGCAAAATTTAAGCTACAACAAGGCAAGGCTTGACCGACAATTGCATGAAGAATCTGCTTAG
GGTTAGGCGTTTTGCGCTGCTTCGATCACAACTTTGTATAGAAAAGTTGGCCCTGCAGGCGTTACATAAC
TTACGGTAAATGGCCCGCCTGGCTGACCGCCCAACGACCCCCGCCCATTGACGTCAATAATGACGTATGT
TCCCATAGTAACGCCAATAGGGACTTTCCATTGACGTCAATGGGTGGAGTATTTACGGTAAACTGCCCAC
TTGGCAGTACATCAAGTGTATCATATGCCAAGTCCGCCCCCTATTGACGTCAATGACGGTAAATGGCCCG
CCTGGCATTATGCCCAGTACATGACCTTACGGGACTTTCCTACTTGGCAGTACATCTACGTATTAGTCAT
CGCTATTACCATGGTGATGCGGTTTTGGCAGTACACCAATGGGCGTGGATAGCGGTTTGACTCACGGGGA
TTTCCAAGTCTCCACCCCATTGACGTCAATGGGAGTTTGTTTTGGCACCAAAATCAACGGGACTTTCCAA
AATGTCGTAATAACCCCGCCCCGTTGACGCAAATGGGCGGTAGGCGTGTACGGTGGGAGGTCTATATAAG
CAGAGCTCGTTTAGTGAACCGTCAGATCGCCTGGAGACGCCATCCACGCTGTTTTGACCTCCATAGAAGA
CAACAACTTTGTACAAAAAAGTTGGCACCATGAAGCTGTTCCTGATCCTGCTGGTGCTGCCGCTCGCTTC
CTGCTTCTTCACCTGTAACAGCAACGCGAACCTGTCCATGCTGCAACTCGGGGTGCCCGATAACTCCTCA
ACTATCGTGACCGGACTGTTACCCACCCACTGGTTCTGCGCAAATCAGTCGACCTCCGTGTACAGCGCGA
ACGGGTTCTTCTACATTGATGTCGGAAACCATAGATCCGCCTTCGCACTGCACACCGGGTACTACGACGC
CAACCAGTATTACATCTACGTGACCAACGAAATCGGTCTGAATGCCTCAGTGACCCTGAAGATCTGCAAA
TTCTCCCGCAATACTACTTTTGATTTTCTGAGCAACGCATCCTCGTCCTTCGATTGCATCGTGAACCTTC
TGTTCACCGAGCAATTGGGTGCCCCGCTTGGAATTACCATCTCCGGAGAGACTGTCCGGCTGCACCTGTA
CAACGTCACTCGCACCTTCTACGTGCCCGCCGCTTACAAGCTCACTAAGCTGAGCGTCAAGTGCTACTTC
AACTACTCCTGCGTGTTCTCGGTGGTCAACGCAACTGTGACGGTTAACGTCACCACCCACAACGGCCGCG
TGGTCAACTACACTGTGTGCGACGACTGCAATGGATACACAGACAACATTTTCTCGGTGCAACAGGACGG
ACGCATTCCGAACGGATTCCCTTTCAACAACTGGTTCTTGCTGACCAACGGCAGCACCCTGGTCGACGGA
GTGTCGCGGCTGTACCAGCCACTGCGCCTGACTTGCTTGTGGCCAGTGCCTGGGCTCAAGTCCAGCACAG
GCTTTGTGTACTTTAACGCTACCGGATCCGACGTGAACTGTAACGGCTACCAGCACAACTCGGTGGTGGA
TGTGATGCGGTACAACCTTAACTTCTCCGCTAATTCCCTCGACAACCTGAAGTCGGGCGTGATCGTGTTT
AAGACCCTCCAGTACGACGTGCTGTTCTACTGCTCCAACTCGAGCTCCGGAGTGCTCGACACAACCATTC
CCTTCGGACCATCAAGCCAGCCCTACTACTGCTTTATCAACAGCACCATCAACACCACTCATGTGTCCAC
TTTCGTGGGAATCCTGCCACCGACCGTCAGGGAAATCGTGGTGGCCAGGACTGGCCAGTTCTACATCAAC
GGCTTCAAGTACTTCGACCTCGGATTCATTGAGGCCGTGAACTTCAATGTCACTACCGCGTCCGCGACTG
ACTTCTGGACTGTGGCCTTCGCCACCTTCGTGGACGTGCTGGTCAACGTGTCGGCCACTAACATCCAGAA
CCTCCTGTACTGCGACTCACCGTTCGAGAAGCTGCAGTGCGAGCATCTGCAGTTTGGCCTGCAAGATGGA
TTCTACTCCGCCAACTTCCTCGACGACAACGTGCTCCCCGAAACCTATGTGGCCTTGCCTATCTATTACC
AACACACCGACATCAACTTTACCGCCACCGCGTCGTTCGGAGGATCCTGCTACGTCTGCAAGCCCCACCA
GGTCAACATCTCCTTGAACGGCAATACCTCAGTGTGCGTGCGCACCTCCCACTTCTCAATTCGGTACATC
TACAATAGAGTGAAGTCTGGTTCACCTGGGGACAGCTCATGGCATATCTACCTGAAGTCCGGCACCTGTC
CGTTTAGCTTCAGCAAGCTGAACAACTTTCAGAAGTTCAAAACCATCTGCTTCTCCACCGTCGAGGTGCC
AGGGAGCTGTAACTTCCCGCTCGAAGCCACCTGGCACTACACCTCATACACCATCGTGGGAGCCCTTTAC
GTGACCTGGTCTGAAGGAAACAGCATCACTGGAGTGCCGTACCCAGTGTCCGGCATCAGGGAGTTCTCCA
ACCTGGTGCTCAACAACTGCACCAAGTACAACATCTACGACTACGTTGGCACTGGCATCATCAGATCCAG
CAACCAGTCACTCGCCGGTGGCATCACCTACGTGTCCAACTCGGGAAACCTCCTGGGATTCAAGAACGTG
TCCACCGGCAACATCTTCATCGTGACCCCCTGCAACCAGCCGGATCAAGTCGCGGTGTACCAGCAGTCCA
TCATCGGAGCCATGACGGCCGTGAACGAATCAAGATACGGGTTGCAAAATCTCCTGCAACTGCCGAACTT
CTACTACGTGTCGAACGGAGGAAACAATTGCACGACTGCCGTCATGACCTACAGCAACTTCGGAATTTGT
GCCGATGGGTCCCTGATCCCGGTCCGGCCTAGAAACTCCTCGGACAACGGCATCAGCGCGATCATCACCG
CCAATCTGTCCATTCCATCAAACTGGACCACTAGCGTCCAGGTCGAGTATCTGCAGATCACCAGCACCCC
GATTGTGGTGGATTGCGCCACTTACGTGTGCAACGGGAATCCCCGCTGCAAGAACCTCCTGAAGCAGTAT
ACTTCCGCCTGCAAGACTATCGAGGATGCCCTCCGCCTTTCTGCCCACTTAGAAACCAACGATGTGTCCA
GCATGCTGACCTTCGATAGCAACGCTTTCTCGCTTGCCAACGTCACCTCCTTCGGCGATTACAACCTTTC
CTCGGTACTGCCGCAGCGGAACATTCGGTCGTCACGGATCGCGGGGAGATCAGCGCTGGAGGACCTCCTG
TTCTCGAAAGTGGTCACTTCGGGACTGGGGACTGTCGACGTGGACTACAAAAGTTGCACTAAGGGGCTCT
CCATTGCGGATCTTGCTTGCGCTCAATACTACAACGGGATTATGGTGCTGCCTGGAGTGGCCGATGCCGA
AAGAATGGCCATGTACACCGGCTCCCTTATCGGAGGAATGGTCCTCGGCGGACTCACCTCTGCCGCGGCA
ATCCCCTTTTCCCTGGCCTTGCAAGCCCGCCTGAACTACGTGGCTCTGCAGACTGACGTGCTGCAGGAGA
ACCAGAAGATTCTGGCCGCCTCATTCAACAAGGCCATCAACAACATCGTGGCCTCCTTCTCCTCCGTGAA
TGATGCGATTACCCAGACCGCCGAAGCCATCCACACTGTCACGATTGCCCTGAACAAGATTCAGGATGTC
GTGAATCAGCAAGGCTCAGCCCTGAATCACCTGACTTCGCAATTGCGGCACAACTTCCAAGCGATCTCGA
ACAGCATCCAGGCCATCTACGACAGACTGGATCCTCCGCAAGCCGACCAACAGGTCGACCGGCTGATTAC
AGGACGCCTCGCAGCACTCAACGCCTTCGTGAGCCAGGTCTTGAACAAGTACACTGAAGTGCGGGGATCA
AGACGCCTGGCGCAGCAGAAGATTAACGAGTGCGTCAAGAGCCAGTCCAACCGATACGGTTTTTGCGGGA
ACGGCACCCACATCTTCTCCATTGTGAATAGCGCACCGGATGGCCTCCTGTTCCTTCATACCGTGCTGCT
GCCTACCGACTACAAGAACGTGAAGGCTTGGAGCGGGATCTGTGTCGACGGCATCTACGGTTACGTGCTG
AGGCAGCCGAACCTGGTGTTGTACAGCGACAACGGAGTGTTCAGAGTGACGTCCCGGATCATGTTTCAAC
CAAGACTTCCTGTGCTCTCCGACTTCGTGCAGATATACAACTGTAACGTGACCTTCGTGAACATTTCCCG
CGTGGAACTCCACACCGTGATTCCTGACTACGTGGACGTGAACAAGACCCTGCAGGAGTTCGCGCAGAAT
CTCCCTAAATACGTGAAGCCCAACTTCGACCTGACCCCCTTTAACCTGACATACCTCAACCTGTCCTCCG
AATTGAAGCAGCTGGAGGCCAAGACCGCCTCGCTGTTCCAAACCACCGTGGAGCTGCAGGGCCTGATCGA
CCAGATTAATTCCACCTACGTCGACCTGAAGCTGCTGAACCGCTTCGAGAACGGCTCCGGCTACATCCCG
GAAGCTCCCCGAGATGGGCAGGCCTACGTCCGGAAGGACGGAGAATGGGTCCTCCTCTCCACCTTCCTGG
GCCGCTCGCTAGAAGTGCTGTTCCAAGGGCCGGGACACCATCACCACCACCATCATCATTCGGCATGGTC
GCACCCTCAATTCGAGAAGGGCGGAGGCAGTGGAGGTGGAGGTTCCGGCGGATCCGCTTGGTCCCACCCG
CAATTCGAAAAGTAATCAACTTTCTTGTACAAAGTTGTGAAATTCTGCAGATATCCATCACACTGGCGGC
CGCTCGAGCATGCATCTAGAGGGCCCTATTCTATAGTGTCACCTAAATGCTAGAGCTCGCTGATCAGCCT
CGACTGTGCCTTCTAGTTGCCAGCCATCTGTTGTTTGCCCCTCCCCCGTGCCTTCCTTGACCCTGGAAGG
TGCCACTCCCACTGTCCTTTCCTAATAAAATGAGGAAATTGCATCGCATTGTCTGAGTAGGTGTCATTCT
ATTCTGGGGGGTGGGGTGGGGCAGGACAGCAAGGGGGAGGATTGGGAAGACAATAGCAGGCATGCTGGGG
ATGCGGTGGGCTCTATGGCTTCTGAGGCGGAAAGAACCAGCTGGGGCTCTAGGGGGTATCCCC
[124 nt withheld, positions 7344-7467]
C
[91 nt withheld, positions 7469-7559]
A
[49 nt withheld, positions 7561-7609]
CCTTTGACGTTGGAGTCCACGTTCTTT
[37 nt withheld, positions 7637-7673]
ACCCTATCTCGGTCTATTCTTTTGATTTATAAGGGATTTTGCCGATTTCGGCCTATTGGTTAAAAAATGA
GCTGATTTAACAAAAATTTAACGCGAATTAATTCTGTGGAATGTGTGTCAGTTAGGGTGTGGAAAGTCCC
CAGGCTCCCCAGCAGGCAGAAGTATGCAAAGCATGCATCTCAATTAGTCAGCAACCAGGTGTGGAAAGTC
CCTAGGCTCCCCAGCAGGCAGAAGTATGCAAAGCATGCATCTCAATTAGTCAGCAACCATAGTCCCGCCC
CTAACTCCGCCCATCCCGCCCCTAACTCCGCCCAGTTCCGCCCATTCTCCGCCCCATGGCTGACTAATTT
TTTTTATTTATGCAGAGGCCGAGGCCGCCTCTGCCTCTGAGCTATTCCAGAAGTAGTGAGGAGGCTTTTT
TGGAGGCCTAGGCTTTTGCAAAAAGCTCCCGGGAGCTTGTATATCCATTTTCGGATCTGATCAAGAGACA
GGATGAGGATCGTTTCGCATGATTGAACAAGATGGATTGCACGCAGGTTCTCCGGCCGCTTGGGTGGAGA
GGCTATTCGGCTATGACTGGGCACAACAGACAATCGGCTGCTCTGATGCCGCCGTGTTCCGGCTGTCAGC
GCAGGGGCGCCCGGTTCTTTTTGTCAAGACCGACCTGTCCGGTGCCCTGAATGAACTGCAGGACGAGGCA
GCGCGGCTATCGTGGCTGGCCACGACGGGCGTTCCTTGCGCAGCTGTGCTCGACGTTGTCACTGAAGCGG
GAAGGGACTGGCTGCTATTGGGCGAAGTGCCGGGGCAGGATCTCCTGTCATCTCACCTTGCTCCTGCCGA
GAAAGTATCCATCATGGCTGATGCAATGCGGCGGCTGCATACGCTTGATCCGGCTACCTGCCCATTCGAC
CACCAAGCGAAACATCGCATCGAGCGAGCACGTACTCGGATGGAAGCCGGTCTTGTCGATCAGGATGATC
TGGACGAAGAGCATCAGGGGCTCGCGCCAGCCGAACTGTTCGCCAGGCTCAAGGCGCGCATGCCCGACGG
CGAGGATCTCGTCGTGACCCATGGCGATGCCTGCTTGCCGAATATCATGGTGGAAAATGGCCGCTTTTCT
GGATTCATCGACTGTGGCCGGCTGGGTGTGGCGGACCGCTATCAGGACATAGCGTTGGCTACCCGTGATA
TTGCTGAAGAGCTTGGCGGCGAATGGGCTGACCGCTTCCTCGTGCTTTACGGTATCGCCGCTCCCGATTC
GCAGCGCATCGCCTTCTATCGCCTTCTTGACGAGTTCTTCTGAGCGGGACTCTGGGGTTCGAAATGACCG
ACCAAGCGACGCCCAACCTGCCATCACGAGATTTCGATTCCACCGCCGCCTTCTATGAAAGGTTGGGCTT
CGGAATCGTTTTCCGGGACGCCGGCTGGATGATCCTCCAGCGCGGGGATCTCATGCTGGAGTTCTTCGCC
CACCCCAACTTGTTTATTGCAGCTTATAATGGTTACAAATAAAGCAATAGCATCACAAATTTCACAAATA
AAGCATTTTTTTCACTGCATTCTAGTTGTGGTTTGTCCAAACTCATCAATGTATCTTATCATGTCTGTAT
ACCGTCGACCTCTAGCTAGAGCTTGGCGTAATCATGGTCATAGCTGTTTCCTGTGTGAAATTGTTATCCG
CTCACAATTCCACACAACATACGAGCCGGAAGCATAAAGTGTAAAGCCTGGGGTGCCTAATGAGTGAGCT
AACTCACATTAATTGCGTTGCGCTCACTGCCCGCTTTCCAGTCGGGAAACCTGTCGTGCCAGCTGCATTA
ATGAATCGGCCAACGCGCGGGGAGAGGCGGTTTGCGTATTGGGCGCTCTTCCGCTTCCTCGCTCACTGAC
TCGCTGCGCTCGGTCGTTCGGCTGCGGCGAGCGGTATCAGCTCACTCAAAGGCGGTAATACGGTTATCCA
CAGAATCAGGGGATAACGCAGGAAAGAACATGTGAGCAAAAGGCCAGCAAAAGGCCAGGAACCGTAAAAA
GGCCGCGTTGCTGGCGTTTTTCCATAGGCTCCGCCCCCCTGACGAGCATCACAAAAATCGACGCTCAAGT
CAGAGGTGGCGAAACCCGACAGGACTATAAAGATACCAGGCGTTTCCCCCTGGAAGCTCCCTCGTGCGCT
CTCCTGTTCCGACCCTGCCGCTTACCGGATACCTGTCCGCCTTTCTCCCTTCGGGAAGCGTGGCGCTTTC
TCATAGCTCACGCTGTAGGTATCTCAGTTCGGTGTAGGTCGTTCGCTCCAAGCTGGGCTGTGTGCACGAA
CCCCCCGTTCAGCCCGACCGCTGCGCCTTATCCGGTAACTATCGTCTTGAGTCCAACCCGGTAAGACACG
ACTTATCGCCACTGGCAGCAGCCACTGGTAACAGGATTAGCAGAGCGAGGTATGTAGGCGGTGCTACAGA
GTTCTTGAAGTGGTGGCCTAACTACGGCTACACTAGAAGAACAGTATTTGGTATCTGCGCTCTGCTGAAG
CCAGTTACCTTCGGAAAAAGAGTTGGTAGCTCTTGATCCGGCAAACAAACCACCGCTGGTAGCGGTGGTT
TTTTTGTTTGCAAGCAGCAGATTACGCGCAGAAAAAAAGGATCTCAAGAAGATCCTTTGATCTTTTCTAC
GGGGTCTGACGCTCAGTGGAACGAAAACTCACGTTAAGGGATTTTGGTCATGAGATTATCAAAAAGGATC
TTCACCTAGATCCTTTTAAATTAAAAATGAAGTTTTAAATCAATCTAAAGTATATATGAGTAAACTTGGT
CTGACAGTTACCAATGCTTAATCAGTGAGGCACCTATCTCAGCGATCTGTCTATTTCGTTCATCCATAGT
TGCCTGACTCCCCGTCGTGTAGATAACTACGATACGGGAGGGCTTACCATCTGGCCCCAGTGCTGCAATG
ATACCGCGAGACCCACGCTCACCGGCTCCAGATTTATCAGCAATAAACCAGCCAGCCGGAAGGGCCGAGC
GCAGAAGTGGTCCTGCAACTTTATCCGCCTCCATCCAGTCTATTAATTGTTGCCGGGAAGCTAGAGTAAG
TAGTTCGCCAGTTAATAGTTTGCGCAACGTTGTTGCCATTGCTACAGGCATCGTGGTGTCACGCTCGTCG
TTTGGTATGGCTTCATTCAGCTCCGGTTCCCAACGATCAAGGCGAGTTACATGATCCCCCATGTTGTGCA
AAAAAGCGGTTAGCTCCTTCGGTCCTCCGATCGTTGTCAGAAGTAAGTTGGCCGCAGTGTTATCACTCAT
GGTTATGGCAGCACTGCATAATTCTCTTACTGTCATGCCATCCGTAAGATGCTTTTCTGTGACTGGTGAG
TACTCAACCAAGTCATTCTGAGAATAGTGTATGCGGCGACCGAGTTGCTCTTGCCCGGCGTCAATACGGG
ATAATACCGCGCCACATAGCAGAACTTTAAAAGTGCTCATCATTGGAAAACGTTCTTCGGGGCGAAAACT
CTCAAGGATCTTACCGCTGTTGAGATCCAGTTCGATGTAACCCACTCGTGCACCCAACTGATCTTCAGCA
TCTTTTACTTTCACCAGCGTTTCTGGGTGAGCAAAAACAGGAAGGCAAAATGCCGCAAAAAAGGGAATAA
GGGCGACACGGAAATGTTGAATACTCATACTCTTCCTTTTTCAATATTATTGAAGCATTTATCAGGGTTA
TTGTCTCATGAGCGGATACATATTTGAATGTATTTAGAAAAATAAACAAATAGGGGTTCCGCGCACATTT
CCCCGAAAAGTGCCACCTGACGTC
Features (pLannotate 1.2.2; 23 found; start..end, strand, type, name):
    204..1993    -  rep_origin     oriP: Epstein-Barr virus oriP replication origin (Yates et al., 2000)
   2014..2066    -  misc_feature   bom (fragment): basis of mobility region from pBR322
   2199..2219    +  protein_bind   attB4: mutant version of attB; core recombination site for the Gateway® BP reaction BP Clonase™
   2230..2533    +  enhancer       CMV enhancer: human cytomegalovirus immediate early enhancer
   2535..2734    +  promoter       CMV promoter: human cytomegalovirus (CMV) immediate early promoter
   2804..2821    +  protein_bind   attL1 (fragment): mutant version of attL; recombination site for the Gateway® LR reaction LR Clonase™
   2830..6702    +  CDS            S: SPIKE_CVHNL - Experimental evidence at protein level: Swiss-Prot protein existence level 1. S1 region attaches the virion to the cell membrane by interacting with host ACE2, initiating the infection (PubMed:15897467, PubMed:29142129, PubMed:19901337). Binding to the receptor probably induces conformational changes in the S glycoprotein unmasking the fusion peptide and activating membranes fusion. S2 region belongs to the class I viral fusion protein. Under the current model, the protein has at least 3 conformational states: pre-fusion native state, pre- hairpin intermediate state, and post-fus
   6950..6967    -  protein_bind   attL2 (fragment): mutant version of attL; recombination site for the Gateway® LR reaction LR Clonase™
   7030..7048    -  promoter       SP6 promoter: promoter for bacteriophage SP6 RNA polymerase
   7074..7298    +  polyA_signal   bGH poly(A) signal: bovine growth hormone polyadenylation signal
   7302..7323    +  promoter       SV40 promoter (fragment): SV40 enhancer and early promoter
   7344..7772    +  rep_origin     f1 ori (sequence partly withheld): f1 bacteriophage origin of replication; arrow indicates direction of (+) strand synthesis
   7786..8115    +  promoter       SV40 promoter: SV40 enhancer and early promoter
   8182..8973    +  CDS            neo: KKA2_KLEPN - Also known as kan, nptII. Experimental evidence at protein level: Swiss-Prot protein existence level 1. Resistance to kanamycin, neomycin, paromomycin, ribostamycin, butirosin and gentamicin B. From Klebsiella pneumoniae.
   8997..9155    +  CDS            ble (fragment): BLE_KLEPN - Experimental evidence at protein level: Swiss-Prot protein existence level 1. Binding protein with a strong affinity to the bleomycin family of antibiotics. Binds to CL990; an antimitotic-antibiotic compound. From Klebsiella pneumoniae.
   9150..9271    +  polyA_signal   SV40 poly(A) signal: SV40 polyadenylation signal
   9342..9364    -  protein_bind   lac operator (fragment): The lac repressor binds to the lac operator to inhibit transcription in E. coli. This inhibition can be relieved by adding lactose or isopropyl-β-D-thiogalactopyranoside (IPTG). lac repressor encoded by lacI
   9368..9398    -  promoter       lac promoter: promoter for the E. coli lac operon
   9413..9434    -  protein_bind   CAP binding site: CAP binding activates transcription in the presence of cAMP. E. coli catabolite activator protein
   9447..9539    -  CDS            lacI (fragment): lac repressor; lacI; The lac repressor binds to the lac operator to inhibit transcription in E. coli. This inhibition can be relieved by adding lactose or isopropyl-β-D-thiogalactopyranoside (IPTG).
   9722..10310   -  rep_origin     ori: high-copy-number ColE1/pMB1/pBR322/pUC origin of replication
  10481..11341   -  CDS            AmpR: β-lactamase; bla; confers resistance to ampicillin, carbenicillin, and related antibiotics
  11342..11446   -  promoter       AmpR promoter: bla
