[The description below was written by a language model from this plasmid's Addgene catalogue record and pLannotate feature annotations shown in this document.]
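Description:
R619-M91-303 is an 11.5 kb mammalian expression plasmid built by Gateway recombination into the pDest-303 destination backbone, designed to produce a soluble, secreted-style trimeric form of the spike (S) glycoprotein of human coronavirus NL63. In bacteria it is maintained as a high-copy plasmid through a ColE1/pUC-type origin and selected with ampicillin via the β-lactamase gene. An f1 origin and remnants of lac regulatory sequence are also present in the backbone. For mammalian cells it carries an SV40 early promoter driving the neomycin phosphotransferase gene with an SV40 polyadenylation signal, allowing G418 selection. It also carries the Epstein-Barr virus oriP element, which supports episomal retention in cells that supply EBNA1.

The expression cassette is flanked by Gateway recombination scars (attB4 upstream of the promoter, and attL1- and attL2-like fragments around the insert). The promoter is recorded as CMV51 and is annotated as the human cytomegalovirus immediate early enhancer and promoter. It drives a spike coding sequence that was codon-optimised for mammalian expression, with transcripts terminated by the bovine growth hormone polyadenylation signal. The construct name indicates the "2P" design, which by convention means two stabilising proline substitutions that hold the protein in its prefusion conformation. The name also lists a T4 fibritin (foldon) trimerisation domain, a 3C protease cleavage site, an eight-histidine tag and a tandem Strep-tag II at the C terminus. These elements fall in the unannotated stretch after the spike match, so the feature table does not confirm them individually. Together they would permit affinity purification of the trimer and optional tag removal. The associated publication concerns producing spike trimers for serology assays.
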