Addgene plasmid #166017: R619-M91-303: CMV51p> HCoV-NL63 S-2P-T4f-3C-His8-Strep2x2
Purpose: mammalian expression of HCoV-NL63 soluble spike trimer protein
Depositing lab: Dominic Esposito. Depositing organization: National Cancer Institute (NCI). Publication: Optimizing high-yield production of SARS-CoV-2 soluble spike trimers for serology assays. Esposito D, Mehalko J, Drew M, Snead K, Wall V, Taylor T, Frank P, Denson JP, Hong M, Gulten G, Sadtler K, Messing S, Gillette W. Protein Expr Purif. 2020 Jun 4;174:105686. doi: 10.1016/j.pep.2020.105686. PubMed 32504802.
Backbone
  Vector backbone: pDest-303
  Vector type: Mammalian Expression
  Selectable markers: Neomycin (select with G418)
Growth in bacteria
  Bacterial resistance: Ampicillin, 100 μg/mL
  Growth temperature: 37°C
  Growth strain: DH5alpha
  Copy number: High Copy
Gene/Insert
  Gene/Insert name: HCoV-NL63 S (spike)
  Species: Other
  Promoter: CMV51
  Tag / fusion protein: 3C-His8-Strep2x2 (C terminal on insert)
  Cloning method: Gateway Cloning
Terms and licenses: Academic/Nonprofit Terms; Industry Terms: Not Available to Industry
Depositor comments: DNA sequence optimized for mammalian expression
How to cite: R619-M91-303: CMV51p> HCoV-NL63 S-2P-T4f-3C-His8-Strep2x2 was a gift from Dominic Esposito (Addgene plasmid # 166017 ; http://n2t.net/addgene:166017 ; RRID:Addgene_166017)
